Addgene plasmid #127575: FRP2365
Purpose: Repressor plasmid for WTC 846. Encodes TetR and TetR-Tup1, Ura3 selection marker
Depositing lab: Joerg Stelling. Depositing organization: ETH Zurich (Swiss Federal Institute of Technology). Publication: A precisely adjustable, variation-suppressed eukaryotic transcriptional controller to enable genetic discovery. Azizoglu A, Brent R, Rudolf F. Elife. 2021 Aug 3;10. pii: 69549. doi: 10.7554/eLife.69549. PubMed 34342575.
Backbone
  Vector backbone: pRG206
  Backbone size w/o insert (bp): 5108
  Total vector size (bp): 9970
  Vector type: Yeast Expression, Synthetic Biology ; Shuttle Vector
  Selectable markers: URA3
Growth in bacteria
  Bacterial resistance: Ampicillin, 100 μg/mL
  Growth temperature: 37°C
  Growth strain: DH5alpha
  Copy number: Low Copy
Gene/Insert
  Gene/Insert name: PRnr2_TetR-NLS-TUP1_tCyc1_PtetO7.1_TetR-NLS_tCyc1
  Species: Synthetic
  Insert size (bp): 5621
Terms and licenses: Academic/Nonprofit Terms; Industry Terms: Not Available to Industry
Depositor comments: For additional information, please also refer to Azizoğlu et al. (2023) "Autorepression-Based Conditional Gene Expression System in Yeast for Variation-Suppressed Control of Protein Dosage" Curr Protoc. https://doi.org/10.1002/cpz1.647.
How to cite: FRP2365 was a gift from Joerg Stelling (Addgene plasmid # 127575 ; http://n2t.net/addgene:127575 ; RRID:Addgene_127575)
