[The description below was written by a language model from this plasmid's Addgene catalogue record and pLannotate feature annotations shown in this document.]
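Description:
FRP2365 is a yeast–E. coli shuttle plasmid built on the pRG206 backbone that supplies the repressor components of the WTC846 tetracycline-controlled transcriptional controller for Saccharomyces cerevisiae. In bacteria it is maintained through a ColE1/pUC-type origin and the AmpR β-lactamase gene; the feature annotation labels the origin high-copy, whereas the catalogue entry lists the plasmid as low copy. In yeast it is selected through a URA3 coding sequence placed between the Ashbya gossypii TEF promoter and terminator. No yeast replication origin or centromere is annotated. Short fragments of yeast genomic sequence flank the marker region, which would be consistent with chromosomal integration, but the record does not state the mode of maintenance. Remnants of a pBluescript-style cloning region (T7 and T3 promoters, MCS fragments, lacZα and lac operator) surround the insert.

The synthetic insert of about 5.6 kb holds two repressor cassettes in the same orientation, each ending in a CYC1 terminator. In the first, the RNR2 promoter (named in the insert description but not annotated as a promoter in the feature table) drives TetR fused through a nuclear localisation signal to TUP1, the yeast corepressor subunit that recruits chromatin-modifying activities. This gives an actively silencing tetO-bound repressor. In the second, TetR-NLS is expressed from PtetO7.1, which the annotation shows as a TDH3 (GAP) promoter derivative with interspersed tet operators. TetR therefore represses its own synthesis.

Tetracycline-class inducers release TetR from the operators. According to the associated publications, this autorepressing design gives adjustable, variation-suppressed control of protein dosage. The gene to be controlled is not carried on this plasmid.
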