Features (pLannotate 1.2.2; 27 found; start..end, strand, type, name):
     24..42      +  promoter       T7 promoter: promoter for bacteriophage T7 RNA polymerase
    133..150     +  misc_feature   MCS (fragment): pBluescript multiple cloning site
    289..702     -  CDS            YJC7_YEAST: Protein predicted: Swiss-Prot protein existence level 4. From Saccharomyces cerevisiae (strain ATCC 204508 / S288c) (Baker's yeast).
    857..880     +  misc_feature   MCS (fragment): pBluescript multiple cloning site
    881..1496    +  CDS            TetR (fragment): tetracycline repressor TetR; tetR from transposon Tn10; TetR binds to the tetracycline operator tetO to inhibit transcription. This inhibition can be relieved by adding tetracycline or doxycycline.
   1661..3796    +  CDS            TUP1: TUP1_YEAST - Also known as AAR1, AER2, AMM1, CYC9, FLK1, SFL2, UMR7. Experimental evidence at protein level: Swiss-Prot protein existence level 1. Acts as component of the CYC8-TUP1 corepressor complex which is involved in the repression of many genes in a wide variety of physiological processes including heme-regulated and catabolite repressed genes. May also be involved in the derepression of at least some target genes. The complex is recruited to target genes by interaction with DNA-bound transcriptional repressors, like MATALPHA2, MIG1, RFX1 and SKO1. The complex recruits histone deacetyla
   3831..4080    +  terminator     CYC1 terminator: S. cerevisiae CYC1; transcription terminator for CYC1
   4175..4260    +  promoter       GAP promoter (fragment): S. cerevisiae TDH3; promoter for glyceraldehyde-3-phosphate dehydrogenase
   4259..4276    +  protein_bind   tet operator (fragment): bacterial operator O1 for the tetR and tetA genes tetracycline repressor TetR
   4368..4384    +  protein_bind   tet operator (fragment): bacterial operator O1 for the tetR and tetA genes tetracycline repressor TetR
   4432..4448    +  protein_bind   tet operator (fragment): bacterial operator O1 for the tetR and tetA genes tetracycline repressor TetR
   4765..4781    +  protein_bind   tet operator (fragment): bacterial operator O1 for the tetR and tetA genes tetracycline repressor TetR
   4780..4895    +  promoter       GAP promoter (fragment): S. cerevisiae TDH3; promoter for glyceraldehyde-3-phosphate dehydrogenase
   4896..5510    +  CDS            tetR: TETR2_ECOLX - Experimental evidence at protein level: Swiss-Prot protein existence level 1. TetR is the repressor of the tetracycline resistance element; its N-terminal region forms a helix-turn-helix structure and binds DNA. Binding of tetracycline to TetR reduces the repressor affinity for the tetracycline resistance gene (tetA) promoter operator sites. From Escherichia coli.
   5577..5766    +  terminator     CYC1 terminator: S. cerevisiae CYC1; transcription terminator for CYC1
   5811..5828    -  promoter       LEU2 promoter (fragment): S. cerevisiae LEU2
   5852..5870    -  promoter       T3 promoter: promoter for bacteriophage T3 RNA polymerase
   5915..5931    -  protein_bind   lac operator: The lac repressor binds to the lac operator to inhibit transcription in E. coli. This inhibition can be relieved by adding lactose or isopropyl-β-D-thiogalactopyranoside (IPTG). lac repressor encoded by lacI
   6178..6229    -  CDS            lacI (fragment): lac repressor; lacI; The lac repressor binds to the lac operator to inhibit transcription in E. coli. This inhibition can be relieved by adding lactose or isopropyl-β-D-thiogalactopyranoside (IPTG).
   6412..7000    -  rep_origin     ori: high-copy-number ColE1/pMB1/pBR322/pUC origin of replication
   7179..8039    -  CDS            AmpR: β-lactamase; bla; confers resistance to ampicillin, carbenicillin, and related antibiotics
   8040..8144    -  promoter       AmpR promoter: bla
   8247..8321    +  CDS            YE020_YEAST (fragment): Protein uncertain: Swiss-Prot protein existence level 5. From Saccharomyces cerevisiae (strain ATCC 204508 / S288c) (Baker's yeast).
   8509..8706    -  terminator     TEF terminator: Ashbya gossypii TEF terminator
   8718..9506    -  CDS            URA3: PYRF_YEAST - Experimental evidence at protein level: Swiss-Prot protein existence level 1. From Saccharomyces cerevisiae (strain ATCC 204508 / S288c) (Baker's yeast).
   9525..9868    -  promoter       TEF promoter: Ashbya gossypii TEF promoter
   9913..21      -  CDS            lacZα (fragment) (across the origin): LacZα fragment of β-galactosidase; lacZ fragment
>Addgene plasmid #127575 | FRP2365 | addgene full sequence | sequence record 252224 | Addgene NGS Result
GTAAAACGACGGCCAGTGAATTGTAATACGACTCACTATAGGGCGAATTGGAGAAACAGAATAATATATA
AACCTGTATAATATAACCTTGAAGACTATATTTCTTTTCGCGGCCGCCTATAGGGCGAATTGGAGCTCCA
CCGCGGTGGCTCTAGAAGTCGAACAAGAAGCAGGCAAAGTTTAGAGCACTGCCCCTCCGCACTCAAAAAA
GAAAAAACTAGGAGGAAAATAAAATTCTCAACCACACAAACACATAAACACATACAAATACAAATACAAG
CTTATTTACTTGACATCGCGCGATCTTCCACTATTCAGCGCCGTCCGCCCTCTCTCGTGTTTTTTGTTTA
CGCGACAACTATGCGAAATCCGGAGCAACGGGCAACCGTTTGGGGAAAGACCACACCCACGCGCGATCGC
CATGGCAACGAGGTCGCACACGCCCCACACCCAGACCTCCCTGCGAGCGGGCATGGGTACAATGTCCCCG
TTGCCACAGAGACCACTTCGTAGCACAGCGCAGAGCGTAGCGTGTTGTTGCTGCTGACAAAAGAAAATTT
TTCTTAGCAAAGCAAAGGAGGGGAAGCACGGGCAGATAGCACCGTACCATACCCTTGGAAACTCGAAATG
AACGAAGCAGGAAATGAGAGAATGAGAGTTTTGTAGGTATATATAGCGGTAGTGTTTGCGCGTTACCATC
ATCTTCTGGATCTATCTATTGTTCTTTTCCTCATCACTTTCCCCTTTTTCGCTCTTCTTCTTGTCTTTTA
TTTCTTTCTTTTTTTTAATTGTTCCCTCGATTGGCTATCTACCAAAGAATCCAAACTTAATACACGTATT
TATTTGTCCAATTACCGGATCCCCCGGGCTGCAGGAATTCATGTCCAGATTAGATAAAAGTAAAGTGATT
AACAGCGCATTAGAGCTGCTTAATGAGGTCGGAATCGAAGGTTTAACAACCCGTAAACTCGCCCAGAAGC
TAGGTGTAGAGCAGCCTACATTGTATTGGCATGTAAAAAATAAGCGGGCTTTGCTCGACGCCTTAGCCAT
TGAGATGTTAGATAGGCACCATACTCACTTTTGCCCTTTAGAAGGGGAAAGCTGGCAAGATTTTTTACGT
AATAACGCTAAAAGTTTTAGATGTGCTTTACTAAGTCATCGCGATGGAGCAAAAGTACATTTAGGTACAC
GGCCTACAGAAAAACAGTATGAAACTCTCGAAAATCAATTAGCCTTTTTATGCCAACAAGGTTTTTCACT
AGAGAATGCATTATATGCACTCAGCGCTGTGGGGCATTTTACTTTAGGTTGCGTATTGGAAGATCAAGAG
CATCAAGTCGCTAAAGAAGAAAGGGAAACACCTACTACTGATAGTATGCCGCCATTATTACGACAAGCTA
TCGAATTATTTGATCACCAAGGTGCAGAGCCAGCCTTCTTATTCGGCCTTGAATTGATCATTTGCGGATT
AGAAAAACAACTTAAATGTGAAAGTGCCCCCAAGAAAAAGAGAAAGGTGGCAGAAGCCGCCGCAAAGGAA
GCGGCAGCAAAAGAGGCTGCGGCCAAGGAAGCTGCTGCCAAGGCGCTAGAAGCAGAGGCGGCCGCAAAGG
AGGCGGCCGCGAAGGAAGCGGCTGCGAAGGAGGCAGCGGCAAAGGCGATGACTGCCAGCGTTTCGAATAC
GCAGAATAAGCTGAATGAGCTTCTCGATGCCATCAGACAGGAGTTTCTCCAAGTCTCACAAGAGGCAAAT
ACCTACCGTCTTCAAAACCAAAAGGATTACGATTTCAAAATGAACCAGCAGCTGGCTGAGATGCAGCAGA
TAAGAAACACCGTCTACGAACTGGAACTAACTCACAGGAAAATGAAGGACGCGTACGAAGAAGAGATCAA
GCACTTGAAACTAGGGCTGGAGCAAAGAGACCATCAAATTGCATCTTTGACCGTCCAGCAACAGCGGCAA
CAGCAACAGCAGCAACAGGTCCAGCAGCATTTACAACAGCAACAGCAGCAGCTAGCCGCTGCATCTGCAT
CTGTTCCAGTTGCGCAACAACCACCGGCTACTACTTCGGCCACCGCCACTCCAGCAGCAAACACAACTAC
TGGTTCGCCATCGGCCTTCCCAGTACAAGCTAGCCGTCCTAATCTGGTTGGCTCACAGTTGCCTACCACC
ACTTTGCCTGTGGTGTCCTCAAACGCCCAACAACAACTACCACAACAGCAACTGCAACAGCAGCAACTTC
AACAACAGCAACCACCTCCCCAGGTTTCCGTGGCACCATTGAGTAACACAGCCATCAACGGATCTCCTAC
TTCTAAAGAGACCACTACTTTACCCTCTGTCAAGGCACCTGAATCTACGTTGAAAGAAACTGAACCGGAA
AATAATAATACCTCGAAGATAAATGACACCGGATCCGCCACCACGGCCACCACTACCACCGCAACTGAAA
CTGAAATCAAACCTAAGGAGGAAGACGCCACCCCGGCTAGTTTGCACCAGGATCACTACTTAGTCCCTTA
TAATCAAAGAGCAAACCACTCTAAACCTATCCCACCTTTCCTTTTGGATCTAGATTCCCAGTCTGTTCCC
GATGCTCTGAAGAAGCAAACAAATGATTATTATATTTTATACAACCCGGCACTACCAAGAGAAATTGACG
TTGAGTTACACAAATCTTTGGATCATACTTCAGTTGTTTGTTGCGTGAAGTTCAGTAACGATGGTGAATA
CTTAGCCACAGGCTGCAACAAAACTACTCAAGTGTATCGCGTTTCAGATGGTTCTCTGGTGGCCCGTCTA
TCTGACGATTCTGCTGCCAATAACCATCGAAATTCGATCACTGAAAATAACACCACCACGTCCACGGATA
ACAATACAATGACAACCACTACTACCACCACAATTACTACCACAGCGATGACTTCGGCAGCAGAATTGGC
AAAAGATGTGGAAAACCTGAACACTTCGTCTTCCCCATCATCCGACTTGTATATCCGTTCAGTGTGTTTT
TCTCCAGATGGGAAATTTTTGGCAACAGGTGCTGAAGACAGACTGATTAGAATTTGGGATATTGAAAATA
GAAAGATTGTTATGATTCTTCAAGGCCACGAACAAGATATTTATTCATTGGACTACTTTCCCTCAGGTGA
CAAATTAGTCTCCGGTTCTGGTGACCGTACCGTTCGTATTTGGGACTTACGTACAGGCCAGTGTTCATTG
ACTTTATCCATTGAAGATGGTGTTACCACCGTCGCTGTATCACCAGGTGATGGTAAATACATCGCTGCTG
GTTCTCTAGATCGTGCTGTGAGAGTTTGGGATTCCGAGACCGGATTCTTGGTGGAAAGACTAGATTCGGA
AAACGAATCCGGTACAGGCCACAAGGACTCTGTTTATAGCGTTGTCTTCACTAGAGATGGACAAAGCGTT
GTATCCGGCTCATTAGATAGATCTGTTAAGCTCTGGAATTTGCAGAATGCAAACAACAAGAGCGATTCGA
AAACTCCAAATTCCGGCACTTGTGAAGTTACGTATATCGGGCATAAAGACTTTGTATTGTCCGTGGCCAC
CACACAAAATGATGAGTACATCTTGTCCGGTTCCAAAGATCGTGGTGTCCTGTTTTGGGATAAGAAATCC
GGCAATCCGTTATTGATGTTGCAAGGTCATAGGAATTCAGTTATATCTGTGGCTGTGGCAAACGGGTCTC
CGCTGGGTCCAGAATATAACGTTTTTGCTACTGGTAGCGGTGATTGTAAAGCAAGGATTTGGAAGTATAA
AAAAATAGCGCCAAATTAACTCGAGACAGGCCCCTTTTCCTTTGTCTATATCATGTAATTAGTTATGTCA
CGCTTACATTCACGCCCTCCTCCCACATCCGCTCTAACCGAAAAGGAAGGAGTTAGACAACCTGAAGTCT
AGGTCCCTATTTATTTTTTTTAATAGTTATGTTAGTATTAAGAACGTTATTTATATTTCAAATTTTTCTT
TTTTTTCTGTACAAACGCGTGTACGCATGTAACATTATACTGAAAACCTTGCTTGAGAAGGTTTTGGGAC
GCTCGAAGGCTTTAATTTGCAAGGTTCGCAGTTTACACTCTCATCGTCGCTCTCATCATCGCTTCCGTTG
TTGTTTTCCTTAGTAGCGTCTGCTTTCTAGACAGTTCGAGTTTATCATTATCAATACTGCCATTTCAAAG
AATACGTAAATAATTAATAGTAGTGATTTTCCTAACTTTATTTAGTCAAAAAATTAGCCTCTATCATTGA
TAGAGTGTCTGGGTGATCTATCATTGATAGAGCATCCACTAATTTTAATTCTGCTGTAACCCGTACATGC
CCAAAATAGGGGGCGGGTTACACAGAATCTATCATTGATAGAGTGTCTGGGTGATCTATCATTGATAGAG
CATCCACTAAATATAATGGAGCTCTATCATTGATAGAGCATCCACTAAAAAAAAGAATCCCAGCACCAAA
ATATTGTTTTCTTCACCAACCATCAGTTCATAGGTCCATTCTCTTAGCGCAACTACAGAGAACAGGGGCA
CAAACAGGCAAAAAACGGGCACAACCTCAATGGAGTGATGCAACCTGCCTGGAGTAAATGATGACACAAG
GCAATTGACCCACGCATGTATCTATCTCATTTTCTTACACCTTCTATTACCTTCTGCTCTCTCTGATTTG
GAAAAAGCTGAAAAAAAAGGTTGAAACCAGTTCCCTGAAATTATTCCCCTATCTATCATTGATAGATATA
AATATCTATCATTGATAGAGTAATTCTGTAAATCTATTTCTTAAACTTCTTAAATTCTACTTTTATAGTT
AGTCTTTTTTTTAGTTTTAAAACACCAAGAACTTAGTTTCGAATAAACACACATAAACAAACAAAATGTC
CAGGTTGGACAAGTCCAAGGTTATTAACTCTGCCTTGGAGTTGTTGAACGAAGTTGGTATTGAAGGTTTG
ACCACTAGAAAGTTGGCTCAAAAATTGGGTGTTGAACAACCTACCTTGTACTGGCATGTTAAGAACAAAA
GAGCTTTGTTGGACGCTTTGGCCATTGAAATGTTGGATAGACATCATACCCATTTCTGTCCATTGGAAGG
TGAATCATGGCAAGATTTCTTGAGAAACAACGCCAAGTCTTTCAGATGTGCTTTGTTGTCTCATAGAGAT
GGTGCTAAAGTTCACTTGGGTACTAGACCAACTGAAAAGCAATACGAAACTTTGGAAAACCAGTTGGCTT
TCTTGTGTCAACAAGGTTTCTCTTTAGAAAACGCCTTGTATGCTTTGTCTGCTGTTGGTCATTTTACCTT
GGGTTGTGTTTTGGAAGATCAAGAACATCAAGTCGCCAAAGAAGAAAGGGAAACTCCAACTACTGATTCT
ATGCCACCATTATTGAGACAAGCCATTGAGTTGTTTGATCATCAAGGTGCTGAACCAGCTTTTTTGTTTG
GTTTGGAATTGATCATCTGCGGTTTGGAGAAACAATTGAAGTGTGAATCTGCCCCTAAGAAGAAGAGAAA
GGTTTGAATTAGTTATGTCACGCTTACATTCACGCCCTCCCCCCACATCCGCTCTAACCGAAAAGGAAGG
AGTTAGACAACCTGAAGTCTAGGTCCCTATTTATTTTTTTATAGTTATGTTAGTATTAAGAACGTTATTT
ATATTTCAAATTTTTCTTTTTTTTCTGTACAGACGCGTGTACGCATGTAACATTATACTGAAAACCTTGC
TTGAGAAGGTTTTGGGACGCTCGAAGGCTTTAATTTGGGCCGTATTTACAGATAACGATGTCGTTATTAT
ATATATATATATATATTGTCACTTGTACCCAGCTTTTGTTCCCTTTAGTGAGGGTTAATTTCGAGCTTGG
CGTAATCATGGTCATAGCTGTTTCCTGTGTGAAATTGTTATCCGCTCACAACAGCTGGATGAATTGAATA
GCTTTATGGACCCTGAAACCACAGCCACATTAACCTTCTTTGATGGTCAAAACTTATCCTTCACCATAAA
TATGCCTCGCAAAAAAGGTAATTAACATATATAGAATTACATTATTTATGAAATATCATCACTATCTCTT
AGCATCTTTAATCCTTTTCTACATCAGATAACTTCGGTTTGTTATCATCGTCTGTATTGTCATCAATTGG
CGCGCCTCTCCCTGCAGGCATTAATGAATCGGCCAACGCGCGGGGAGAGGCGGTTTGCGTATTGGGCGCT
CTTCCGCTTCCTCGCTCACTGACTCGCTGCGCTCGGTCGTTCGGCTGCGGCGAGCGGTATCAGCTCACTC
AAAGGCGGTAATACGGTTATCCACAGAATCAGGGGATAACGCAGGAAAGAACATGTGAGCAAAAGGCCAG
CAAAAGGCCAGGAACCGTAAAAAGGCCGCGTTGCTGGCGTTTTTCCATAGGCTCCGCCCCCCTGACGAGC
ATCACAAAAATCGACGCTCAAGTCAGAGGTGGCGAAACCCGACAGGACTATAAAGATACCAGGCGTTTCC
CCCTGGAAGCTCCCTCGTGCGCTCTCCTGTTCCGACCCTGCCGCTTACCGGATACCTGTCCGCCTTTCTC
CCTTCGGGAAGCGTGGCGCTTTCTCATAGCTCACGCTGTAGGTATCTCAGTTCGGTGTAGGTCGTTCGCT
CCAAGCTGGGCTGTGTGCACGAACCCCCCGTTCAGCCCGACCGCTGCGCCTTATCCGGTAACTATCGTCT
TGAGTCCAACCCGGTAAGACACGACTTATCGCCACTGGCAGCAGCCACTGGTAACAGGATTAGCAGAGCG
AGGTATGTAGGCGGTGCTACAGAGTTCTTGAAGTGGTGGCCTAACTACGGCTACACTAGAAGAACAGTAT
TTGGTATCTGCGCTCTGCTGAAGCCAGTTACCTTCGGAAAAAGAGTTGGTAGCTCTTGATCCGGCAAACA
AACCACCGCTGGTAGCGGTGGTTTTTTTGTTTGCAAGCAGCAGATTACGCGCAGAAAAAAAGGATCTCAA
GAAGATCCTTTGATCTTTTGTTTAAACCTACGGGGTCTGACGCTCAGTGGAACGAAAACTCACGTTAAGG
GATTTTGGTCATGAGATTATCAAAAAGGATCTTCACCTAGATCCTTTTAAATTAAAAATGAAGTTTTAAA
TCAATCTAAAGTATATATGAGTAAACTTGGTCTGACAGTTACCAATGCTTAATCAGTGAGGCACCTATCT
CAGCGATCTGTCTATTTCGTTCATCCATAGTTGCCTGACTCCCCGTCGTGTAGATAACTACGATACGGGA
GGGCTTACCATCTGGCCCCAGTGCTGCAATGATACCGCGAGACCCACGCTCACCGGCTCCAGATTTATCA
GCAATAAACCAGCCAGCCGGAAGGGCCGAGCGCAGAAGTGGTCCTGCAACTTTATCCGCCTCCATCCAGT
CTATTAATTGTTGCCGGGAAGCTAGAGTAAGTAGTTCGCCAGTTAATAGTTTGCGCAACGTTGTTGCCAT
TGCTACAGGCATCGTGGTGTCACGCTCGTCGTTTGGTATGGCTTCATTCAGCTCCGGTTCCCAACGATCA
AGGCGAGTTACATGATCCCCCATGTTGTGCAAAAAAGCGGTTAGCTCCTTCGGTCCTCCGATGGTTGTCA
GAAGTAAGTTGGCCGCAGTGTTATCACTCATGGTTATGGCAGCACTGCATAATTCTCTTACTGTCATGCC
ATCCGTAAGATGCTTTTCTGTGACTGGTGAGTACTCAACCAAGTCATTCTGAGAATAGTGTATGCGGCGA
CCGAGTTGCTCTTGCCCGGCGTCAATACGGGATAATACCGCGCCACATAGCAGAACTTTAAAAGTGCTCA
TCATTGGAAAACGTTCTTCGGGGCGAAAACTCTCAAGGATCTTACCGCTGTTGAGATCCAGTTCGATGTA
ACCCACTCGTGCACCCAACTGATCTTCAGCATCTTTTACTTTCACCAGCGTTTCTGGGTGAGCAAAAACA
GGAAGGCAAAATGCCGCAAAAAAGGGAATAAGGGCGACACGGAAATGTTGAATACTCATACTCTTCCTTT
TTCAATATTATTGAAGCATTTATCAGGGTTATTGTCTCATGAGCGGATACATATTTGAATGTATTTAGAA
AAATAAACAAATAGGGGTTCCGCGCACATTTCCCCGAAAAGTGCCACCTGACGTCGAAAGAACGCGGCAT
TAGCAACATTTGCGAAGCGAACGATTTTGCGAACTGCTATTAATTAACTCTGGCGCGCCACTACTTTTTG
GAACTCTTGTTGTTCTTTGGAGTTCAATGCGTCCATCTTTACAGTCCTGTCTTATTGTTCTTGATTTGTG
CCCCGTAAAATACTGTTACTTGGTTCTGGCGAGGTATTGGATAGTTCCTTTTTATAAAGGCCATGAAGGT
TTTTCTTTCCAATTTTTTTTTTTTCGTCATTATAGAAATCATTACGACCGAGATTCCCGGCATATGCGTT
TTCGACACTGGATGGCGGCGTTAGTATCGAATCGACAGCAGTATAGCGACCAGCATTCACATACGATTGA
CGCATGATATTACTTTCTGCGCACTTAACTTCGCATCTGGGCAGATGATGTCGAGGCGAAAAAAAATATA
AATCACGCTAACATTTGATTAAAATAGAACAACTACAATATAAAAAAACTATACAAATGACAAGTTCTTG
AAAACAAGAATCTTTTTATTGTCAGTACTGATTATAATTGGCCAGTCTTTTTCAAATAAGCATTCCAACC
AGCATCTCTATACCTTTTACCTTCAATATCTGGATCTCTTCCTTTACCAAACAATCCTCTACCAACAATG
ATAATATCAGTTCCAGTGCTAACAACTTCATCAACAGTTCTATATTGTTGTCCTAATCCATCACCTTTAT
CATCTAATCCAACTCCAGGTGTCATAATAAGCCAATCAAATCCTTCTTCTTGTCCACCCATATCACGTTG
GGCAATAAATCCAATAACAAATTCCTTATCGGATTTAGCAATTTCAACAGTTTTTTGAGAATATTCTCCA
TAAGCTAATGATCCCACTGATGATAATTCAGCTAACATCAATAACCCTCTTGGCTCTTGGTTGGTGGTGG
TTTCTTTAGCTCCCTGTTTTAATCCTTCAACTACTCCATTCCCAGTGACACCATGAGCATTAGTAATATC
TGCCCAACTACTAATTTTATAAACTCCACCAATATATTGTTTCTTCACGGTATTACCAATATCAGCAAAT
TTTCTATCTTCAAAAATCATAAATTGATGTTTACGTGAAAGTTCTAATAATGGTTCAATAGTGGATTCAT
AGGAAAAATCATTGATTATATCAATATGAGTCTTGATTAAGCATACATAAGGACCCAATTTATCAATTAA
TTCAAGAAATTCCTTAGTGGTATCAACATCAATTGATGCACATAAATTGGTTTTCTTCAGTTCCATTAAT
CGAAATAATCGTTGTGCTACTGGTGAGGCATGAGTTTCTGCTCTCTCACTATAGGTCTTAGTGTTGACTG
TCATGGTTGTTTATGTTCGGATGTGATGTGAGAACTGTATCCTAGCAAGATTTTAAAAGGAAGTATATGA
AAGAAGAACCTCAGTGGCAAATCCTAACCTTTTATATTTCTCTACAGGGGCGCGGCGTGGGGACAATTCA
ACGCGTCTGTGAGGGGAGCGTTTCCCTGCTCGCAGGTCCGCAGCGAGGAGCCGTAATTTTTGCTTCGCGC
CGTGCGGCCATCAAAATGTATGGATGCAAATGATTATACATGGGGATGTATGGGCTAAATGTACGGGCGA
CAGTCACATCATGCCCCTGAGCTGCGCACGTCAAGACTGTCAAGGAGGGTATTCTGGGCCTCCATGTCGC
TGGCCGGGTGACCCGGCGGGGACGAGGCAAGCTAAACCGATCGGATGTGCTGCAAGGCGATTAAGTTGGG
TAACGCCAGGGTTTTCCCAGTCACGACGTT
